Addgene plasmid #168938: pEntry_HCoV-OC43-nsp10
Purpose: Gateway-compatible Entry vector
Depositing lab: Pascal Falter-Braun. Depositing organization: Helmholtz Munich. Publication: A resource of human coronavirus protein-coding sequences in a flexible, multipurpose Gateway Entry clone collection. Weller B, Lin CW, Pogoutse O, Sauer M, Marin-de la Rosa N, Strobel A, Young V, Knapp JJ, Rayhan A, Falter C, Kim DK, Roth FP, Falter-Braun P. G3 (Bethesda). 2023 Jul 5;13(7):jkad105. doi: 10.1093/g3journal/jkad105. PubMed 37267226.
Backbone
  Vector backbone: pENTR223.1*SfiI
  Backbone size w/o insert (bp): 2800
  Vector type: Gateway-compatible Entry vector
Growth in bacteria
  Bacterial resistance: Spectinomycin, 50 μg/mL
  Growth temperature: 37°C
  Growth strain: DH5alpha
  Copy number: High Copy
Gene/Insert
  Gene/Insert name: HCoV-OC43-nsp10 (alt name: nsp10)
  Species: Other
  Insert size (bp): 411
  Entrez Gene: ORF1ab (a.k.a. EYW02_gp1)
  Cloning method: Restriction Enzyme; 5′ cloning site SfiI (unknown if destroyed); 3′ cloning site SfiI (unknown if destroyed)
  Sequencing primers: 5′ M13 uni (-21); 3′ M13 rev (-29)
Resource information
  A portion of this plasmid was derived from a plasmid made by: Synthesized by Twist Bioscience
Terms and licenses: Academic/Nonprofit Terms; Industry Terms: Not Available to Industry
Depositor comments: 5'-linker: SfiI-BamHI-ATG-BamHI (GGCCGTCAaggccaggatccatgggatcc), 3'-linker: PacI-TAA-AsiSI-SfiI (cttaatTAAgacgcgatcgcggcctcatGGGCC).
How to cite: pEntry_HCoV-OC43-nsp10 was a gift from Pascal Falter-Braun (Addgene plasmid # 168938 ; http://n2t.net/addgene:168938 ; RRID:Addgene_168938)
