[The description below was written by a language model from this plasmid's Addgene catalogue record and pLannotate feature annotations shown in this document.]
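Description:
pEntry_HCoV-OC43-nsp10 is a Gateway-compatible Entry clone built on the pENTR223.1 backbone adapted for SfiI cloning. It carries the coding sequence for non-structural protein 10 (nsp10) of human coronavirus OC43. The sequenced plasmid is about 3.3 kb. It replicates in E. coli from a high-copy ColE1/pUC-type origin and is selected with spectinomycin through the aadA (SmR) aminoglycoside adenylyltransferase gene. A class 1 integron Pc promoter fragment and a short gentamicin-resistance gene remnant lie upstream of aadA. Small lacI and lacZα fragments are also annotated as backbone remnants, and rrnB T1 and T2 terminators sit upstream of the cloning region, where they insulate the insert from read-through transcription.

The 411 bp insert was made by gene synthesis and cloned between SfiI sites. It corresponds to a segment of the ORF1ab/replicase polyprotein. The automated annotation matches it to the OC43 replicase polyprotein 1a entry, and the nsp1 function text attached to that hit describes the polyprotein entry in general, not this fragment. The insert is flanked by attL1 and attL2, so an LR Clonase reaction can move it into any attR-containing destination vector. According to the depositor comments, the 5′ linker supplies a start codon bracketed by BamHI sites and the 3′ linker supplies a stop codon between PacI and AsiSI sites. This arrangement suggests that the start or stop codon could be removed by restriction digestion for fusion formats, though the record does not say so. The Entry clone has no promoter positioned to express the insert; the only one nearby is a T7 promoter outside attL2 that points back toward it. The plasmid belongs to a collection of human coronavirus ORF Entry clones intended as a flexible source for building expression constructs.
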