Features (pLannotate 1.2.2; 12 found; start..end, strand, type, name):
    717..809     +  CDS            lacI (fragment): lac repressor; lacI; The lac repressor binds to the lac operator to inhibit transcription in E. coli. This inhibition can be relieved by adding lactose or isopropyl-β-D-thiogalactopyranoside (IPTG).
    864..891     -  terminator     rrnB T2 terminator: transcription terminator T2 from the E. coli rrnB gene
   1023..1066    +  terminator     rrnB T1 terminator: Escherichia coli rrnB; transcription terminator T1 from the E. coli rrnB gene
   1113..1149    -  CDS            lacZα (fragment): LacZα fragment of β-galactosidase; lacZ fragment
   1165..1261    +  protein_bind   attL1: mutant version of attL; recombination site for the Gateway® LR reaction LR Clonase™
   1294..1704    +  CDS            R1A_CVHOC (fragment): Protein inferred from homology: Swiss-Prot protein existence level 3. [Non-structural protein 1]: binds to the 40S ribosomal subunit and inhibits host translation. The nsp1-40S ribosome complex further induces an endonucleolytic cleavage near the 5'UTR of host mRNAs, targeting them for degradation. By suppressing host gene expression, nsp1 facilitates efficient viral gene expression in infected cells and evasion from host immune response (By similarity). From Human coronavirus OC43 (HCoV-OC43).
   1736..1834    -  protein_bind   attL2: mutant version of attL; recombination site for the Gateway® LR reaction LR Clonase™
   1852..1870    -  promoter       T7 promoter: promoter for bacteriophage T7 RNA polymerase
   2060..2083    +  promoter       Pc promoter (fragment): intI1 (promoter lies within the coding sequence); class 1 integron promoter
   2259..2315    +  CDS            GmR (fragment): gentamycin acetyltransferase; aacC1; confers resistance to gentamycin
   2322..3113    +  CDS            SmR: aminoglycoside adenylyltransferase (Murphy, 1985); aadA; confers resistance to spectinomycin and streptomycin
   3206..534     +  rep_origin     ori (across the origin): high-copy-number ColE1/pMB1/pBR322/pUC origin of replication
>Addgene plasmid #168938 | pEntry_HCoV-OC43-nsp10 | addgene full sequence | sequence record 437565 | Addgene NGS Result
CTACCAGCGGTGGTTTGTTTGCCGGATCAAGAGCTACCAACTCTTTTTCCGAAGGTAACTGGCTTCAGCA
GAGCGCAGATACCAAATACTGTTCTTCTAGTGTAGCCGTAGTTAGGCCACCACTTCAAGAACTCTGTAGC
ACCGCCTACATACCTCGCTCTGCTAATCCTGTTACCAGTGGCTGCTGCCAGTGGCGATAAGTCGTGTCTT
ACCGGGTTGGACTCAAGACGATAGTTACCGGATAAGGCGCAGCGGTCGGGCTGAACGGGGGGTTCGTGCA
CACAGCCCAGCTTGGAGCGAACGACCTACACCGAACTGAGATACCTACAGCGTGAGCTATGAGAAAGCGC
CACGCTTCCCGAAGGGAGAAAGGCGGACAGGTATCCGGTAAGCGGCAGGGTCGGAACAGGAGAGCGCACG
AGGGAGCTTCCAGGGGGAAACGCCTGGTATCTTTATAGTCCTGTCGGGTTTCGCCACCTCTGACTTGAGC
GTCGATTTTTGTGATGCTCGTCAGGGGGGCGGAGCCTATGGAAAAACGCCAGCAACGCGGCCTTTTTACG
GTTCCTGGCCTTTTGCTGGCCTTTTGCTCACATGTTCTTTCCTGCGTTATCCCCTGATTCTGTGGATAAC
CGTATTACCGCCTTTGAGTGAGCTGATACCGCTCGCCGCAGCCGAACGACCGAGCGCAGCGAGTCAGTGA
GCGAGGAAGCGGAAGAGCGCCCAATACGCAAACCGCCTCTCCCCGCGCGTTGGCCGATTCATTAATGCAG
CTGGCACGACAGGTTTCCCGACTGGAAAGCGGGCAGTGAGCGCAACGCAATTAATACGCGTACCGCTAGC
CAGGAAGAGTTTGTAGAAACGCAAAAAGGCCATCCGTCAGGATGGCCTTCTGCTTAGTTTGATGCCTGGC
AGTTTATGGCGGGCGTCCTGCCCGCCACCCTCCGGGCCGTTGCTTCACAACGTTCAAATCCGCTCCCGGC
GGATTTGTCCTACTCAGGAGAGCGTTCACCGACAAACAACAGATAAAACGAAAGGCCCAGTCTTCCGACT
GAGCCTTTCGTTTTATTTGATGCCTGGCAGTTCCCTACTCTCGCGTTAACGCTAGCATGGATGTTTTCCC
AGTCACGACGTTGTAAAACGACGGCCAGTCTTAAGCTCGGGCCCCAAATAATGATTTTATTTTGACTGAT
AGTGACCTGTTCGTTGCAACAAATTGATGAGCAATGCTTTTTTATAATGCCAACTTTGTACAAAAAAGCA
GAAGGGCCGTCAAGGCCAGGATCCATGGGATCCGCTGGAACTGCTACTGAATATGCTTCCAACTCATCTA
TATTGTCTTTATGTGCGTTTTCTGTAGATCCTAAGAAAACGTATTTAGATTTTATACAACAAGGAGGAAC
ACCTATTGCCAATTGTGTTAAAATGTTGTGTGACCATGCTGGTACCGGTATGGCCATTACTGTTAAACCC
GATGCTACCACTAGTCAGGATTCATATGGTGGTGCGTCTGTTTGTATATATTGCCGCGCACGAGTTGAAC
ACCCAGATGTTGATGGGTTGTGCAAATTACGCGGCAAGTTTGTACAAGTGCCTGTAGGTATAAAAGATCC
TGTGTCTTATGTTTTGACACATGATGTTTGTCGAGTTTGTGGATTTTGGCGGGATGGAAGTTGTTCATGT
GTTAGCACTGACACTACTGTTCAACTTAATTAAGACGCGATCGCGGCCTCATGGGCCCAGCTTTCTTGTA
CAAAGTTGGCATTATAAAAAATAATTGCTCATCAATTTGTTGCAACGAACAGGTCACTATCAGTCAAAAT
AAAATCATTATTTGCCATCCAGCTGATATCCCCTATAGTGAGTCGTATTACATGGTCATAGCTGTTTCCT
GGCAGCTCTGGCCCGTGTCTCAAAATCTCTGATGTTACATTGCACAAGATAAAAATATATCATCATGCCT
CCTCTAGACCAGCCAGGACAGAAATGCCTCGACTTCGCTGCTACCCAAGGTTGCCGGGTGACGCACACCG
TGGAAACGGATGAAGGCACGAACCCAGTGGACATAAGCCTGTTCGGTTCGTAAGCTGTAATGCAAGTAGC
GTATGCGCTCACGCAACTGGTCCAGAACCTTGACCGAACGCAGCGGTGGTAACGGCGCAGTGGCGGTTTT
CATGGCTTGTTATGACTGTTTTTTTGGGGTACAGTCTATGCCTCGGGCATCCAAGCAGCAAGCGCGTTAC
GCCGTGGGTCGATGTTTGATGTTATGGAGCAGCAACGATGTTACGCAGCAGGGCAGTCGCCCTAAAACAA
AGTTAAACATTATGAGGGAAGCGGTGATCGCCGAAGTATCGACTCAACTATCAGAGGTAGTTGGCGTCAT
CGAGCGCCATCTCGAACCGACGTTGCTGGCCGTACATTTGTACGGCTCCGCAGTGGATGGCGGCCTGAAG
CCACACAGTGATATTGATTTGCTGGTTACGGTGACCGTAAGGCTTGATGAAACAACGCGGCGAGCTTTGA
TCAACGACCTTTTGGAAACTTCGGCTTCCCCTGGAGAGAGCGAGATTCTCCGCGCTGTAGAAGTCACCAT
TGTTGTGCACGACGACATCATTCCGTGGCGTTATCCAGCTAAGCGCGAACTGCAATTTGGAGAATGGCAG
CGCAATGACATTCTTGCAGGTATCTTCGAGCCAGCCACGATCGACATTGATCTGGCTATCTTGCTGACAA
AAGCAAGAGAACATAGCGTTGCCTTGGTAGGTCCAGCGGCGGAGGAACTCTTTGATCCGGTTCCTGAACA
GGATCTATTTGAGGCGCTAAATGAAACCTTAACGCTATGGAACTCGCCGCCCGACTGGGCTGGCGATGAG
CGAAATGTAGTGCTTACGTTGTCCCGCATTTGGTACAGCGCAGTAACCGGCAAAATCGCGCCGAAGGATG
TCGCTGCCGACTGGGCAATGGAGCGCCTGCCGGCCCAGTATCAGCCCGTCATACTTGAAGCTAGACAGGC
TTATCTTGGACAAGAAGAAGATCGCTTGGCCTCGCGCGCAGATCAGTTGGAAGAATTTGTCCACTACGTG
AAAGGCGAGATCACCAAGGTAGTCGGCAAATAACCCTCGAGCCACCCATGACCAAAATCCCTTAACGTGA
GTTACGCGTCGTTCCACTGAGCGTCAGACCCCGTAGAAAAGATCAAAGGATCTTCTTGAGATCCTTTTTT
TCTGCGCGTAATCTGCTGCTTGCAAACAAAAAAACCACCG
