>Addgene plasmid #168938 | pEntry_HCoV-OC43-nsp10 | depositor partial sequence | sequence record 327440 | gene-specific Insert sequence
GCTGGAACTGCTACTGAATATGCTTCCAACTCATCTATATTGTCTTTATGTGCGTTTTCTGTAGATCCTA
AGAAAACGTATTTAGATTTTATACAACAAGGAGGAACACCTATTGCCAATTGTGTTAAAATGTTGTGTGA
CCATGCTGGTACCGGTATGGCCATTACTGTTAAACCCGATGCTACCACTAGTCAGGATTCATATGGTGGT
GCGTCTGTTTGTATATATTGCCGCGCACGAGTTGAACACCCAGATGTTGATGGGTTGTGCAAATTACGCG
GCAAGTTTGTACAAGTGCCTGTAGGTATAAAAGATCCTGTGTCTTATGTTTTGACACATGATGTTTGTCG
AGTTTGTGGATTTTGGCGGGATGGAAGTTGTTCATGTGTTAGCACTGACACTACTGTTCAA
